>Addgene plasmid #210486 | pKB12 (pDEST-DHFR F[3] C-term, HygR) | addgene full sequence | sequence record 415832 | Addgene NGS Result
ATGTAACTATAACGGTCCTAAGGTAGCGAAATTAAAGTCCAATGCTAGTAGAGAAGGGGGGTAACACCCC
TCCGCGCTCTTTTCCGATTTTTTTCTAAACCGTGGAATATTTCGGATATCCTTTTGTTGTTTCCGGGTGT
ACAATATGGACTTCCTCTTTTCTGGCAACCAAACCCATACATCGGGATTCCTATAATACCTTCGTTGGTC
TCCCTAACATGTAGGTGGCGGAGGGGAGATATACAATAGAACAGATACCAGACAAGACATAATGGGCTAA
ACAAGACTACACCAATTACACTGCCTCATTGATGGTGGTACATAACGAACTAATACTGTAGCCCTAGACT
TGATAGCCATCATCATATCGAAGTTTCACTACCCTTTTTCCATTTGCCATCTATTGAAGTAATAATAGGC
GCATGCAACTTCTTTTCTTTTTTTTTCTTTTCTCTCTCCCCCGTTGTTGTCTCACCATATCCGCAATGAC
AAAAAAATGATGGAAGACACTAAAGGAAAAAATTAACGACAAAGACAGCACCAACAGATGTCGTTGTTCC
AGAGCTGATGAGGGGTATCTCGAAGCACACGAAACTTTTTCCTTCCTTCATTCACGCACACTACTCTCTA
ATGAGCAACGGTATACGGCCTTCCTTCCAGTTACTTGAATTTGAAATAAAAAAAAGTTTGCTGTCTTGCT
ATCAAGTATAAATAGACCTGCAATTATTAATCTTTTGTTTCCTCGTCATTGTTCTCGTTCCCTTTCTTCC
TTGTTTCTTTTTCTGCACAATATTTCAAGCTATACCAAGCATACAAAGGGTGGGTCGAATCAAACAAGTT
TGTACAAAAAAGCTGAACGAGAAACGTAAAATGATATAAATATCAATATATTAAATTAGATTTTGCATAA
AAAACAGACTACATAATACTGTAAAACACAACATATCCAGTCACTATGGCGGCCGCGGGTGATGCTGCCA
ACTTAGCGGCCGCTAAGTTGGCAGCATCACCCGACGCACTTTGCGCCGAATAAATACCTGTGACGGAAGA
TCACTTCGCAGAATAAATAAATCCTGGTGTCCCTGTTGATACCGGGAAGCCCTGGGCCAACTTTTGGCGA
AAATGAGACGTTGATCGGCACGTAAGAGGTTCCAACTTTCACCATAATGAAATAAGATCACTACCGGGCG
TATTTTTTGAGTCATCGAGATTTTCAGGAGCTAAGGAAGCTAAAATGGAGAAAAAAATCACTGGATATAC
CACCGTTGATATATCCCAATGGCATCGTAAAGAACATTTTGAGGCATTTCAGTCAGTTGCTCAATGTACC
TATAACCAGACCGTTCAGCTGGATATTACGGCCTTTTTAAAGACCGTAAAGAAAAATAAGCACAAGTTTT
ATCCGGCCTTTATTCACATTCTTGCCCGCCTGATGAATGCTCATCCGGAATTCCGTATGGCAATGAAAGA
CGGTGAGCTGGTGATATGGGATAGTGTTCACCCTTGTTACACCGTTTTCCATGAGCAAACTGAAACGTTT
TCATCGCTCTGGAGTTAATACCACGACGATTTCCGGCAGTTTCTACACATATATTCGCAAGATGTGGCGT
GTTACGGTGAAAACCTGGCCTATTTCCCTAAAGGGTTTATTGAGAATATGTTTTTCGTCTCAGCCAATCC
CTGGGTGAGTTTCACCAGTTTTGATTTAAACGTGGCCAATATGGACAACTTCTTCGCCCCCGTTTTCACC
ATGGGCAAATATTATACGCAAGGCGACAAGGTGCTGATGCCGCTGGCGATTCAGGTTCATCATGCCGTTT
GTGATGGCTTCCATGTCGGCAGAATGCTTAATGAATTACAACAGTACTGCGATGAGTGGCAGGCGGGGCG
TAATCTAGAGGATCCGGCTTACTAAAAGCCAGATAACAGTATGCGTATTTGCGCGCTGATTTTTGCGGTA
TAAGAATATATACTGATATGTATACCCGAAGTATGTCAAAAAGAGGTATGCTATGAAGCAGCGTATTACA
GTGACAGTTGACAGCGACAGCTATCAGTTGCTCAAGGCATATATGATGTCAATATCTCCGGTCTGGTAAG
CACAACCATGCAGAATGAAGCCCGTCGTCTGCGTGCCGAACGCTGGAAAGCGGAAAATCAGGAAGGGATG
GCTGAGGTCGCCCGGTTTATTGAAATGAACGGCTCTTTTGCTGACGAGAACAGGGGCTGGTGAAATGCAG
TTTAAGGTTTACACCTATAAAAGAGAGAGCCGTTATCGTCTGTTTGTGGATGTACAGAGTGATATTATTG
ACACGCCCGGGCGACGGATGGTGATCCCCCTGGCCAGTGCACGTCTGCTGTCAGATAAAGTCCCCCGTGA
ACTTTACCCGGTGGTGCATATCGGGGATGAAAGCTGGCGCATGATGACCACCGATATGGCCAGTGTGCCG
GTCTCCGTTATCGGGGAAGAAGTGGCTGATCTCAGCCACCGCGAAAATGACATCAAAAACGCCATTAACC
TGATGTTCTGGGGAATATAAATGTCAGGCTCCCTTATACACAGCCAGTCTGCAGGTCGACCATAGTGACT
GGATATGTTGTGTTTTACAGTATTATGTAGTCTGTTTTTTATGCAAAATCTAATTTAATATATTGATATT
TATATCATTTTACGTTTCTCGTTCAGCTTTCTTGTACAAAGTGGTAGGAGGAGGAAGTACTAGTATGAGT
AAAGTAGACATGGTTTGGATAGTCGGAGGCAGTTCTGTTTACCAGGAAGCCATGAATCAACCAGGCCACC
TCAGACTCTTTGTGACAAGGATCATGCAGGAATTTGAAAGTGACACGTTTTTCCCAGAAATTGATTTGGG
GAAATATAAACTTCTCCCAGAATACCCAGGCGTCCTCTCTGAGGTCCAGGAGGAAAAAGGCATCAAGTAT
AAGTTTGAAGTCTACGAGAAGAAAGACTAATTTAAGTAAGTAATGGCAAACAGCTATTATGGGTATTATG
GGTTAGGGATAACAGGGTAATAAGCTCTAAGTAAGTAACGGCCGCCACCGCGGTGGAGCTTTGGACTTCT
TCGCCAGAGGTTTGGTCAAGTCTCCAATCAAGGTTGTCGGCTTGTCTACCTTGCCAGAAATTTACGAAAA
GATGGAAAAGGGTCAAATCGTTGGTAGATACGTTGTTGACACTTCTAAATAAGCGAATTTCTTATGATTT
ATGATTTTTATTATTAAATAAGTTATAAAAAAAATAAGTGTATACAAATTTTAAAGTGACTCTTAGGTTT
TAAAACGAAAATTCTTATTCTTGAGTAACTCTTTCCTGTAGGTCAGGTTGCTTTCTCAGGTATAGCATGA
GGTCGCTCTTATTGACCACACCTCTACCGGCATGCCGAGCAAATGCCTGCAAATCGCTCCCCATTTCACC
CAATTGTAGATATGCTAACTCCAGCAATGAGTTGATGAATCTCGGTGTGTATTTTATGTCCTCAGAGGAC
AACACCTGTTGTAATCGTTCTTCCACACGGATCCCAATTCGCCCTATAGTGAGTCGTATTACAATTCACT
GGCCGTCGTTTTACAACGTCGTGACTGGGAAAACCCTGGCGTTACCCAACTTAATCGCCTTGCAGCACAT
CCCCCTTTCGCCAGCTGGCGTAATAGCGAAGAGGCCCGCACCGATCGCCCTTCCCAACAGTTGCGCAGCC
TGAATGGCGAATGG
[124 nt withheld, positions 3725-3848]
C
[91 nt withheld, positions 3850-3940]
A
[49 nt withheld, positions 3942-3990]
CCTTTGACGTTGGAGTCCACGTTCTTT
[37 nt withheld, positions 4018-4054]
ACCCTATCTCGGTCTATTCTTTTGATTTATAAGGGATTTTGCCGATTTCGGCCTATTGGTTAAAAAATGA
GCTGATTTAACAAAAATTTAACGCGAATTTTAACAAAATATTAACGCTTACAATTTCCTGATGCGGTATT
TTCTCCTTACGCATCTGTGCGGTATTTCACACCGCGTACGCTGCAGGTCGACGGATCCCCGGGTTAATTA
AGGCGCGCCAGATCTGTTTAGCTTGCCTCGTCCCCGCCGGGTCACCCGGCCAGCGACATGGAGGCCCAGA
ATACCCTCCTTGACAGTCTTGACGTGCGCAGCTCAGGGGCATGATGTGACTGTCGCCCGTACATTTAGCC
CATACATCCCCATGTATAATCATTTGCATCCATACATTTTGATGGCCGCACGGCGCGAAGCAAAAATTAC
GGCTCCTCGCTGCGGACCTGCGAGCAGGGAAACGCTCCCCTCACAGACGCGTTGAATTGTCCCCACGCCG
CGCCCCTGTAGAGAAATATAAAAGGTTAGGATTTGCCACTGAGGTTCTTCTTTCATATACTTCCTTTTAA
AATCTTGCTAGGATACAGTTCTCACATCACATCCGAACATAAACAACCATGGGTAAAAAGCCTGAACTCA
CCGCGACGTCTGTCGAGAAGTTTCTGATCGAAAAGTTCGACAGCGTCTCCGACCTGATGCAGCTCTCGGA
GGGCGAAGAATCTCGTGCTTTCAGCTTCGATGTAGGAGGGCGTGGATATGTCCTGCGGGTAAATAGCTGC
GCCGATGGTTTCTACAAAGATCGTTATGTTTATCGGCACTTTGCATCGGCCGCGCTCCCGATTCCGGAAG
TGCTTGACATTGGGGAATTCAGCGAGAGCCTGACCTATTGCATCTCCCGCCGTGCACAGGGTGTCACGTT
GCAAGACCTGCCTGAAACCGAACTGCCCGCTGTTCTGCAGCCGGTCGCGGAGGCCATGGATGCGATCGCT
GCGGCCGATCTTAGCCAGACGAGCGGGTTCGGCCCATTCGGACCGCAAGGAATCGGTCAATACACTACAT
GGCGTGATTTCATATGCGCGATTGCTGATCCCCATGTGTATCACTGGCAAACTGTGATGGACGACACCGT
CAGTGCGTCCGTCGCGCAGGCTCTCGATGAGCTGATGCTTTGGGCCGAGGACTGCCCCGAAGTCCGGCAC
CTCGTGCACGCGGATTTCGGCTCCAACAATGTCCTGACGGACAATGGCCGCATAACAGCGGTCATTGACT
GGAGCGAGGCGATGTTCGGGGATTCCCAATACGAGGTCGCCAACATCTTCTTCTGGAGGCCGTGGTTGGC
TTGTATGGAGCAGCAGACGCGCTACTTCGAGCGGAGGCATCCGGAGCTTGCAGGATCGCCGCGGCTCCGG
GCGTATATGCTCCGCATTGGTCTTGACCAACTCTATCAGAGCTTGGTTGACGGCAATTTCGATGATGCAG
CTTGGGCGCAGGGTCGATGCGACGCAATCGTCCGATCCGGAGCCGGGACTGTCGGGCGTACACAAATCGC
CCGCAGAAGCGCGGCCGTCTGGACCGATGGCTGTGTAGAAGTACTCGCCGATAGTGGAAACCGACGCCCC
AGCACTCGTCCGAGGGCAAAGGAATAATCTCGAGTCATGTAATTAGTTATGTCACGCTTACATTCACGCC
CTCCCCCCACATCCGCTCTAACCGAAAAGGAAGGAGTTAGACAACCTGAAGTCTAGGTCCCTATTTATTT
TTTTATAGTTATGTTAGTATTAAGAACGTTATTTATATTTCAAATTTTTCTTTTTTTTCTGTACAGACGC
GTGTACGCATGTAACATTATACTGAAAACCTTGCTTGAGAAGGTTTTGGGACGCTCGAAGGCTTTAACGA
GCTCGAATTCATCGATCTCTCAGTACAATCTGCTCTGATGCCGCATAGTTAAGCCAGCCCCGACACCCGC
CAACACCCGCTGACGCGCCCTGACGGGCTTGTCTGCTCCCGGCATCCGCTTACAGACAAGCTGTGACCGT
CTCCGGGAGCTGCATGTGTCAGAGGTTTTCACCGTCATCACCGAAACGCGCGAGACGAAAGGGCCTCGTG
ATACGCCTATTTTTATAGGTTAATGTCATGATAATAATGGTTTCTTAGGACGGATCGCTTGCCTGTAACT
TACACGCGCCTCGTATCTTTTAATGATGGAATAATTTGGGAATTTACTCTGTGTTTATTTATTTTTATGT
TTTGTATTTGGATTTTAGAAAGTAAATAAAGAAGGTAGAAGAGTTACGGAATGAAGAAAAAAAAATAAAC
AAAGGTTTAAAAAATTTCAACAAAAAGCGTACTTTACATATATATTTATTAGACAAGAAAAGCAGATTAA
ATAGATATACATTCGATTAACGATAAGTAAAATGTAAAATCACAGGATTTTCGTGTGTGGTCTTCTACAC
AGACAAGATGAAACAATTCGGCATTAATACCTGAGAGCAGGAAGAGCAAGATAAAAGGTAGTATTTGTTG
GCGATCCCCCTAGAGTCTTTTACATCTTCGGAAAACAAAAACTATTTTTTCTTTAATTTCTTTTTTTACT
TTCTATTTTTAATTTATATATTTATATTAAAAAATTTAAATTATAATTATTTTTATAGCACGTGATGAAA
AGGACCCAGGTGGCACTTTTCGGGGAAATGTGCGCGGAACCCCTATTTGTTTATTTTTCTAAATACATTC
AAATATGTATCCGCTCATGAGACAATAACCCTGATAAATGCTTCAATAATATTGAAAAAGGAAGAGTATG
AGTATTCAACATTTCCGTGTCGCCCTTATTCCCTTTTTTGCGGCATTTTGCCTTCCTGTTTTTGCTCACC
CAGAAACGCTGGTGAAAGTAAAAGATGCTGAAGATCAGTTGGGTGCACGAGTGGGTTACATCGAACTGGA
TCTCAACAGCGGTAAGATCCTTGAGAGTTTTCGCCCCGAAGAACGTTTTCCAATGATGAGCACTTTTAAA
GTTCTGCTATGTGGCGCGGTATTATCCCGTATTGACGCCGGGCAAGAGCAACTCGGTCGCCGCATACACT
ATTCTCAGAATGACTTGGTTGAGTACTCACCAGTCACAGAAAAGCATCTTACGGATGGCATGACAGTAAG
AGAATTATGCAGTGCTGCCATAACCATGAGTGATAACACTGCGGCCAACTTACTTCTGACAACGATCGGA
GGACCGAAGGAGCTAACCGCTTTTTTGCACAACATGGGGGATCATGTAACTCGCCTTGATCGTTGGGAAC
CGGAGCTGAATGAAGCCATACCAAACGACGAGCGTGACACCACGATGCCTGTAGCAATGGCAACAACGTT
GCGCAAACTATTAACTGGCGAACTACTTACTCTAGCTTCCCGGCAACAATTAATAGACTGGATGGAGGCG
GATAAAGTTGCAGGACCACTTCTGCGCTCGGCCCTTCCGGCTGGCTGGTTTATTGCTGATAAATCTGGAG
CCGGTGAGCGTGGGTCTCGCGGTATCATTGCAGCACTGGGGCCAGATGGTAAGCCCTCCCGTATCGTAGT
TATCTACACGACGGGGAGTCAGGCAACTATGGATGAACGAAATAGACAGATCGCTGAGATAGGTGCCTCA
CTGATTAAGCATTGGTAACTGTCAGACCAAGTTTACTCATATATACTTTAGATTGATTTAAAACTTCATT
TTTAATTTAAAAGGATCTAGGTGAAGATCCTTTTTGATAATCTCATGACCAAAATCCCTTAACGTGAGTT
TTCGTTCCACTGAGCGTCAGACCCCGTAGAAAAGATCAAAGGATCTTCTTGAGATCCTTTTTTTCTGCGC
GTAATCTGCTGCTTGCAAACAAAAAAACCACCGCTACCAGCGGTGGTTTGTTTGCCGGATCAAGAGCTAC
CAACTCTTTTTCCGAAGGTAACTGGCTTCAGCAGAGCGCAGATACCAAATACTGTTCTTCTAGTGTAGCC
GTAGTTAGGCCACCACTTCAAGAACTCTGTAGCACCGCCTACATACCTCGCTCTGCTAATCCTGTTACCA
GTGGCTGCTGCCAGTGGCGATAAGTCGTGTCTTACCGGGTTGGACTCAAGACGATAGTTACCGGATAAGG
CGCAGCGGTCGGGCTGAACGGGGGGTTCGTGCACACAGCCCAGCTTGGAGCGAACGACCTACACCGAACT
GAGATACCTACAGCGTGAGCTATGAGAAAGCGCCACGCTTCCCGAAGGGAGAAAGGCGGACAGGTATCCG
GTAAGCGGCAGGGTCGGAACAGGAGAGCGCACGAGGGAGCTTCCAGGGGGAAACGCCTGGTATCTTTATA
GTCCTGTCGGGTTTCGCCACCTCTGACTTGAGCGTCGATTTTTGTGATGCTCGTCAGGGGGGCGGAGCCT
ATGGAAAAACGCCAGCAACGCGGCCTTTTTACGGTTCCTGGCCTTTTGCTGGCCTTTTGCTCACATGTTC
TTTCCTGCGTTATCCCCTGATTCTGTGGATAACCGTATTACCGCCTTTGAGTGAGCTGATACCGCTCGCC
GCAGCCGAACGACCGAGCGCAGCGAGTCAGTGAGCGAGGAAGCGGAAGAGCGCCCAATACGCAAACCGCC
TCTCCCCGCGCGTTGGCCGATTCATTAATGCAGCTGGCACGACAGGTTTCCCGACTGGAAAGCGGGCAGT
GAGCGCAACGCAATTAATGTGAGTTAGCTCACTCATTAGGCACCCCAGGCTTTACACTTTATGCTTCCGG
CTCGTATGTTGTGTGGAATTGTGAGCGGATAACAATTTCACACAGGAAACAGCTATGACCATGATTACGC
CAAGCTCGAAATTAACCCTCACTAAAGGGAACAAAAGCTGGTACCGGGCCCCCCCTCGAGATCCGGGATC
GAAGAAATGATGGTAAATGAAATAGGAAATCAAGGAGCATGAAGGCAAAAGACAAATATAAGGGTCGAAC
GAAAAATAAAGTGAAAAGTGTTGATATGATGTATTTGGCTTTGCGGCGCCGAAAAAACGAGTTTACGCAA
TTGCACAATCATGCTGACTCTGTGGCGGACCCGCGCTCTTGCCGGCCCGGCGATAACGCTGGGCGTGAGG
CTGTGCCCGGCGGAGTTTTTTGCGCCTGCATTTTCCAAGGTTTACCCTGCGCTAAGGGGCGAGATTGGAG
AAGCAATAAGAATGCCGGTTGGGGTTGCGATGATGACGACCACGACAACTGGTGTCATTATTTAAGTTGC
CGAAAGAACCTGAGTGCATTTGCAACATGAGTATACTAGAAGAATGAGCCAAGACTTGCGAGACGCGAGT
TTGCCGGTGGTGCGAACAATAGAGCGACCATGACCTTGAAGGTGAGACGCGCATAACCGCTAGAGTACTT
TGAAGAGGAAACAGCAATAGGGTTGCTACCAGTATAAATAGACAGGTACATACAACACTGGAAATGGTTG
TCTGTTTGAGTACGCTTTCAATTCATTTGGGTGTGCACTTTATTATGTTACAATATGGAAGGGAACTTTA
CACTTCTCCTATGCACATATATTA
Features (pLannotate 1.2.2; 30 found; start..end, strand, type, name):
    118..816     +  promoter       ADH1 promoter: S. cerevisiae ADH1; promoter for alcohol dehydrogenase 1
    834..958     +  protein_bind   attR1: mutant version of attR; recombination site for the Gateway® LR reaction LR Clonase™
   1132..1234    +  promoter       cat promoter: promoter of the E. coli cat gene encoding chloramphenicol acetyltransferase
   1235..1915    +  CDS            CmR: chloramphenicol acetyltransferase confers resistance to chloramphenicol
   2072..2230    +  CDS            ccdA (fragment): CCDA_ECO57 - Also known as H, letA. Experimental evidence at protein level: Swiss-Prot protein existence level 1. Antitoxin component of a type II toxin-antitoxin (TA) system which inhibits the post-segregational killing (PSK) of plasmid-free cells, also referred to as a plasmid addiction system. Binds to and blocks the activity of CcdB; will also remove bound CcdB protein from the CcdB-GyrA complex by forming a CcdA-CcdB complex, a process termed rejuvenation. Functions as a transcriptional corepressor for the ccdAB operon, repression also requires CcdB (By similarity). From Escherichia coli
   2235..2540    +  CDS            ccdB: CcdB, a bacterial toxin that poisons DNA gyrase; ccdB; Plasmids containing the ccdB gene cannot be propagated in standard E. coli strains.
   2581..2705    -  protein_bind   attR2: mutant version of attR; recombination site for the Gateway® LR reaction LR Clonase™
   2728..2970    +  CDS            DHFR (fragment): mouse dihydrofolate reductase; Mus musculus Dhfr
   3049..3070    -  misc_feature   MCS (fragment): pBluescript multiple cloning site
   3068..3199    +  CDS            ADH1 (fragment): ADH1_YEAST - Also known as ADC1. Experimental evidence at protein level: Swiss-Prot protein existence level 1. This isozyme preferentially catalyzes the conversion of primary unbranched alcohols to their corresponding aldehydes. Also shows activity toward secondary alcohols. From Saccharomyces cerevisiae (strain ATCC 204508 / S288c) (Baker's yeast).
   3203..3390    +  terminator     ADH1 terminator: S. cerevisiae ADH1; transcription terminator for the S. cerevisiae alcohol dehydrogenase 1 (ADH1) gene
   3543..3561    -  promoter       T7 promoter: promoter for bacteriophage T7 RNA polymerase
   3564..3721    +  CDS            lacZα (fragment): LacZα fragment of β-galactosidase; lacZ fragment
   3725..4153    +  rep_origin     f1 ori (sequence partly withheld): f1 bacteriophage origin of replication; arrow indicates direction of (+) strand synthesis
   4181..4229    -  misc_feature   bom (fragment): basis of mobility region from pBR322
   4319..5693    +  gene           hphMX6 (fragment): yeast selectable marker conferring hygromycin resistance
   5745..5934    +  terminator     CYC1 terminator: S. cerevisiae CYC1; transcription terminator for CYC1
   5961..6001    -  misc_feature   bom (fragment): basis of mobility region from pBR322
   6103..6138    -  CDS            rop (fragment): Rop protein, which maintains plasmids at low copy number; rop
   6207..6710    -  misc_feature   CEN/ARS: S. cerevisiae CEN6 centromere fused to an autonomously replicating sequence
   6747..6851    +  promoter       AmpR promoter: bla
   6852..7712    +  CDS            AmpR: β-lactamase; bla; confers resistance to ampicillin, carbenicillin, and related antibiotics
   7883..8471    +  rep_origin     ori: high-copy-number ColE1/pMB1/pBR322/pUC origin of replication
   8654..8746    +  CDS            lacI (fragment): lac repressor; lacI; The lac repressor binds to the lac operator to inhibit transcription in E. coli. This inhibition can be relieved by adding lactose or isopropyl-β-D-thiogalactopyranoside (IPTG).
   8759..8780    +  protein_bind   CAP binding site: CAP binding activates transcription in the presence of cAMP. E. coli catabolite activator protein
   8795..8825    +  promoter       lac promoter: promoter for the E. coli lac operon
   8833..8849    +  protein_bind   lac operator: The lac repressor binds to the lac operator to inhibit transcription in E. coli. This inhibition can be relieved by adding lactose or isopropyl-β-D-thiogalactopyranoside (IPTG). lac repressor encoded by lacI
   8894..8912    +  promoter       T3 promoter: promoter for bacteriophage T3 RNA polymerase
   8924..8944    -  misc_feature   MCS (fragment): pBluescript multiple cloning site
   8993..9331    +  CDS            YO085_YEAST: Protein predicted: Swiss-Prot protein existence level 4. From Saccharomyces cerevisiae (strain ATCC 204508 / S288c) (Baker's yeast).
