[The description below was written by a language model from this plasmid's Addgene catalogue record and pLannotate feature annotations shown in this document.]
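Description:
pKB12 is an empty Gateway destination vector for yeast expression, built to fuse a gene of interest at its C-terminus to the F[3] fragment of dihydrofolate reductase for the DHFR protein-fragment complementation assay (DHFR-PCA) in Saccharomyces cerevisiae. It derives from pDN0510, with the original LEU2 yeast marker replaced by a hygromycin B resistance cassette (annotated as an hphMX6-type marker followed by a CYC1 terminator). A CEN/ARS element provides centromeric, low-copy maintenance in yeast, while a high-copy ColE1/pUC-type origin and an ampicillin resistance gene support propagation in E. coli. An f1 origin and remnants of a pBluescript-type backbone (lac promoter/operator, lacZα fragment, T3 and T7 promoters) are also present.

The expression unit starts with the S. cerevisiae ADH1 promoter, followed by a Gateway cassette bounded by attR1 and attR2 that carries a cat promoter and chloramphenicol acetyltransferase gene, a ccdA fragment and the ccdB gyrase toxin. Because of ccdB, the empty vector must be kept in a ccdB-tolerant strain. The depositor notes that the chloramphenicol resistance gene is broken, even though the annotation detects it, so it should not be relied on for selection. Immediately downstream of attR2 lies a fragment of mouse DHFR, corresponding to F[3], followed by the ADH1 terminator. An LR reaction with an entry clone swaps the cassette for the open reading frame, producing an ORF–DHFR F[3] fusion under ADH1 control. In DHFR-PCA, this fusion is paired with a partner carrying the complementary DHFR fragment, and interaction between the two proteins reconstitutes enzyme activity, giving a growth-based readout of protein–protein interactions.
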