Addgene plasmid #210486: pKB12 (pDEST-DHFR F[3] C-term, HygR)
Purpose: (Empty Backbone) pDEST vector to tag gene of interest with DHFR F[3] on the C-terminus to perform DHFR-PCA in S. cerevisiae.
Depositing lab: Christian Landry. Depositing organization: Universite Laval. Publication: Parallel nonfunctionalization of CK1delta/epsilon kinase ohnologs following a whole-genome duplication event. Evans-Yamamoto D, Dube AK, Saha G, Plante S, Bradley D, Gagnon-Arsenault I, Landry CR. Mol Biol Evol. 2023 Nov 18:msad246. doi: 10.1093/molbev/msad246. PubMed 37979156.
Backbone
  Vector backbone: pDN0510
  Backbone size (bp): 9610
  Modifications to backbone: Replaced Yeast selection marker from LEU2 to Hygromycin B resistance cassette.
  Vector type: Yeast Expression, Synthetic Biology ; Destination vector for Gateway cloning
  Promoter: ADH1
  Selectable markers: Hygromycin
Growth in bacteria
  Bacterial resistance: Ampicillin, 100 μg/mL
  Growth temperature: 37°C
  Growth strain: ccdB Survival
  Growth instructions: The chloramphenicol resistance gene in the Gateway cassette is broken.
  Copy number: High Copy
Gene/Insert
  Cloning method: Gateway Cloning
Terms and licenses: Academic/Nonprofit Terms; Industry Terms: Not Available to Industry
Depositor comments: Please visit https://doi.org/10.1101/2023.10.02.560513 for bioRxiv preprint.
How to cite: pKB12 (pDEST-DHFR F[3] C-term, HygR) was a gift from Christian Landry (Addgene plasmid # 210486 ; http://n2t.net/addgene:210486 ; RRID:Addgene_210486)
